>Addgene plasmid #61473 | pLV_TRET_hNgn1_UBC_Bla | depositor full sequence | sequence record 100167 | pLV_TRET_hNgn1_UBC_Bla sequence 10881 bps
TTGGAGGCCTAGGCTTTTGCAAAAAGCTCCCGGGAGCTTGTATATCCATTTTCGGATCTGATCAGCACGT
GTTGACAATTAATCATCGGCATAGTATATCGGCATAGTATAATACGACAAGGTGAGGAACTAAACCATGG
CCAAGTTGACCAGTGCCGTTCCGGTGCTCACCGCGCGCGACGTCGCCGGAGCGGTCGAGTTCTGGACCGA
CCGGCTCGGGTTCTCCCGGGACTTCGTGGAGGACGACTTCGCCGGTGTGGTCCGGGACGACGTGACCCTG
TTCATCAGCGCGGTCCAGGACCAGGTGGTGCCGGACAACACCCTGGCCTGGGTGTGGGTGCGCGGCCTGG
ACGAGCTGTACGCCGAGTGGTCGGAGGTCGTGTCCACGAACTTCCGGGACGCCTCCGGGCCGGCCATGAC
CGAGATCGGCGAGCAGCCGTGGGGGCGGGAGTTCGCCCTGCGCGACCCGGCCGGCAACTGCGTGCACTTC
GTGGCCGAGGAGCAGGACTGACACGTGCTACGAGATTTCGATTCCACCGCCGCCTTCTATGAAAGGTTGG
GCTTCGGAATCGTTTTCCGGGACGCCGGCTGGATGATCCTCCAGCGCGGGGATCTCATGCTGGAGTTCTT
CGCCCACCCCAACTTGTTTATTGCAGCTTATAATGGTTACAAATAAAGCAATAGCATCACAAATTTCACA
AATAAAGCATTTTTTTCACTGCATTCTAGTTGTGGTTTGTCCAAACTCATCAATGTATCTTATCATGTCT
GTATACCGTCGACCTCTAGCTAGAGCTTGGCGTAATCATGGTCATAGCTGTTTCCTGTGTGAAATTGTTA
TCCGCTCACAATTCCACACAACATACGAGCCGGAAGCATAAAGTGTAAAGCCTGGGGTGCCTAATGAGTG
AGCTAACTCACATTAATTGCGTTGCGCTCACTGCCCGCTTTCCAGTCGGGAAACCTGTCGTGCCAGCTGC
ATTAATGAATCGGCCAACGCGCGGGGAGAGGCGGTTTGCGTATTGGGCGCTCTTCCGCTTCCTCGCTCAC
TGACTCGCTGCGCTCGGTCGTTCGGCTGCGGCGAGCGGTATCAGCTCACTCAAAGGCGGTAATACGGTTA
TCCACAGAATCAGGGGATAACGCAGGAAAGAACATGTGAGCAAAAGGCCAGCAAAAGGCCAGGAACCGTA
AAAAGGCCGCGTTGCTGGCGTTTTTCCATAGGCTCCGCCCCCCTGACGAGCATCACAAAAATCGACGCTC
AAGTCAGAGGTGGCGAAACCCGACAGGACTATAAAGATACCAGGCGTTTCCCCCTGGAAGCTCCCTCGTG
CGCTCTCCTGTTCCGACCCTGCCGCTTACCGGATACCTGTCCGCCTTTCTCCCTTCGGGAAGCGTGGCGC
TTTCTCATAGCTCACGCTGTAGGTATCTCAGTTCGGTGTAGGTCGTTCGCTCCAAGCTGGGCTGTGTGCA
CGAACCCCCCGTTCAGCCCGACCGCTGCGCCTTATCCGGTAACTATCGTCTTGAGTCCAACCCGGTAAGA
CACGACTTATCGCCACTGGCAGCAGCCACTGGTAACAGGATTAGCAGAGCGAGGTATGTAGGCGGTGCTA
CAGAGTTCTTGAAGTGGTGGCCTAACTACGGCTACACTAGAAGAACAGTATTTGGTATCTGCGCTCTGCT
GAAGCCAGTTACCTTCGGAAAAAGAGTTGGTAGCTCTTGATCCGGCAAACAAACCACCGCTGGTAGCGGT
GGTTTTTTTGTTTGCAAGCAGCAGATTACGCGCAGAAAAAAAGGATCTCAAGAAGATCCTTTGATCTTTT
CTACGGGGTCTGACGCTCAGTGGAACGAAAACTCACGTTAAGGGATTTTGGTCATGAGATTATCAAAAAG
GATCTTCACCTAGATCCTTTTAAATTAAAAATGAAGTTTTAAATCAATCTAAAGTATATATGAGTAAACT
TGGTCTGACAGTTACCAATGCTTAATCAGTGAGGCACCTATCTCAGCGATCTGTCTATTTCGTTCATCCA
TAGTTGCCTGACTCCCCGTCGTGTAGATAACTACGATACGGGAGGGCTTACCATCTGGCCCCAGTGCTGC
AATGATACCGCGAGACCCACGCTCACCGGCTCCAGATTTATCAGCAATAAACCAGCCAGCCGGAAGGGCC
GAGCGCAGAAGTGGTCCTGCAACTTTATCCGCCTCCATCCAGTCTATTAATTGTTGCCGGGAAGCTAGAG
TAAGTAGTTCGCCAGTTAATAGTTTGCGCAACGTTGTTGCCATTGCTACAGGCATCGTGGTGTCACGCTC
GTCGTTTGGTATGGCTTCATTCAGCTCCGGTTCCCAACGATCAAGGCGAGTTACATGATCCCCCATGTTG
TGCAAAAAAGCGGTTAGCTCCTTCGGTCCTCCGATCGTTGTCAGAAGTAAGTTGGCCGCAGTGTTATCAC
TCATGGTTATGGCAGCACTGCATAATTCTCTTACTGTCATGCCATCCGTAAGATGCTTTTCTGTGACTGG
TGAGTACTCAACCAAGTCATTCTGAGAATAGTGTATGCGGCGACCGAGTTGCTCTTGCCCGGCGTCAATA
CGGGATAATACCGCGCCACATAGCAGAACTTTAAAAGTGCTCATCATTGGAAAACGTTCTTCGGGGCGAA
AACTCTCAAGGATCTTACCGCTGTTGAGATCCAGTTCGATGTAACCCACTCGTGCACCCAACTGATCTTC
AGCATCTTTTACTTTCACCAGCGTTTCTGGGTGAGCAAAAACAGGAAGGCAAAATGCCGCAAAAAAGGGA
ATAAGGGCGACACGGAAATGTTGAATACTCATACTCTTCCTTTTTCAATATTATTGAAGCATTTATCAGG
GTTATTGTCTCATGAGCGGATACATATTTGAATGTATTTAGAAAAATAAACAAATAGGGGTTCCGCGCAC
ATTTCCCCGAAAAGTGCCACCTGACGTCGACGGATCGGGAGATCTCCCGATCCCCTATGGTGCACTCTCA
GTACAATCTGCTCTGATGCCGCATAGTTAAGCCAGTATCTGCTCCCTGCTTGTGTGTTGGAGGTCGCTGA
GTAGTGCGCGAGCAAAATTTAAGCTACAACAAGGCAAGGCTTGACCGACAATTGCATGAAGAATCTGCTT
AGGGTTAGGCGTTTTGCGCTGCTTCGCGATGTACGGGCCAGATATACGCGTTGACATTGATTATTGACTA
GTTATTAATAGTAATCAATTACGGGGTCATTAGTTCATAGCCCATATATGGAGTTCCGCGTTACATAACT
TACGGTAAATGGCCCGCCTGGCTGACCGCCCAACGACCCCCGCCCATTGACGTCAATAATGACGTATGTT
CCCATAGTAACGCCAATAGGGACTTTCCATTGACGTCAATGGGTGGAGTATTTACGGTAAACTGCCCACT
TGGCAGTACATCAAGTGTATCATATGCCAAGTACGCCCCCTATTGACGTCAATGACGGTAAATGGCCCGC
CTGGCATTATGCCCAGTACATGACCTTATGGGACTTTCCTACTTGGCAGTACATCTACGTATTAGTCATC
GCTATTACCATGGTGATGCGGTTTTGGCAGTACATCAATGGGCGTGGATAGCGGTTTGACTCACGGGGAT
TTCCAAGTCTCCACCCCATTGACGTCAATGGGAGTTTGTTTTGGCACCAAAATCAACGGGACTTTCCAAA
ATGTCGTAACAACTCCGCCCCATTGACGCAAATGGGCGGTAGGCGTGTACGGTGGGAGGTCTATATAAGC
AGCGCGTTTTGCCTGTACTGGGTCTCTCTGGTTAGACCAGATCTGAGCCTGGGAGCTCTCTGGCTAACTA
GGGAACCCACTGCTTAAGCCTCAATAAAGCTTGCCTTGAGTGCTTCAAGTAGTGTGTGCCCGTCTGTTGT
GTGACTCTGGTAACTAGAGATCCCTCAGACCCTTTTAGTCAGTGTGGAAAATCTCTAGCAGTGGCGCCCG
AACAGGGACTTGAAAGCGAAAGGGAAACCAGAGGAGCTCTCTCGACGCAGGACTCGGCTTGCTGAAGCGC
GCACGGCAAGAGGCGAGGGGCGGCGACTGGTGAGTACGCCAAAAATTTTGACTAGCGGAGGCTAGAAGGA
GAGAGATGGGTGCGAGAGCGTCAGTATTAAGCGGGGGAGAATTAGATCGCGATGGGAAAAAATTCGGTTA
AGGCCAGGGGGAAAGAAAAAATATAAATTAAAACATATAGTATGGGCAAGCAGGGAGCTAGAACGATTCG
CAGTTAATCCTGGCCTGTTAGAAACATCAGAAGGCTGTAGACAAATACTGGGACAGCTACAACCATCCCT
TCAGACAGGATCAGAAGAACTTAGATCATTATATAATACAGTAGCAACCCTCTATTGTGTGCATCAAAGG
ATAGAGATAAAAGACACCAAGGAAGCTTTAGACAAGATAGAGGAAGAGCAAAACAAAAGTAAGACCACCG
CACAGCAAGCGGCCGCTGATCTTCAGACCTGGAGGAGGAGATATGAGGGACAATTGGAGAAGTGAATTAT
ATAAATATAAAGTAGTAAAAATTGAACCATTAGGAGTAGCACCCACCAAGGCAAAGAGAAGAGTGGTGCA
GAGAGAAAAAAGAGCAGTGGGAATAGGAGCTTTGTTCCTTGGGTTCTTGGGAGCAGCAGGAAGCACTATG
GGCGCAGCGTCAATGACGCTGACGGTACAGGCCAGACAATTATTGTCTGGTATAGTGCAGCAGCAGAACA
ATTTGCTGAGGGCTATTGAGGCGCAACAGCATCTGTTGCAACTCACAGTCTGGGGCATCAAGCAGCTCCA
GGCAAGAATCCTGGCTGTGGAAAGATACCTAAAGGATCAACAGCTCCTGGGGATTTGGGGTTGCTCTGGA
AAACTCATTTGCACCACTGCTGTGCCTTGGAATGCTAGTTGGAGTAATAAATCTCTGGAACAGATTTGGA
ATCACACGACCTGGATGGAGTGGGACAGAGAAATTAACAATTACACAAGCTTAATACACTCCTTAATTGA
AGAATCGCAAAACCAGCAAGAAAAGAATGAACAAGAATTATTGGAATTAGATAAATGGGCAAGTTTGTGG
AATTGGTTTAACATAACAAATTGGCTGTGGTATATAAAATTATTCATAATGATAGTAGGAGGCTTGGTAG
GTTTAAGAATAGTTTTTGCTGTACTTTCTATAGTGAATAGAGTTAGGCAGGGATATTCACCATTATCGTT
TCAGACCCACCTCCCAACCCCGAGGGGACCCGACAGGCCCGAAGGAATAGAAGAAGAAGGTGGAGAGAGA
GACAGAGACAGATCCATTCGATTAGTGAACGGATCGGCACTGCGTGCGCCAATTCTGCAGACAAATGGCA
GTATTCATCCACAATTTTAAAAGAAAAGGGGGGATTGGGGGGTACAGTGCAGGGGAAAGAATAGTAGACA
TAATAGCAACAGACATACAAACTAAAGAATTACAAAAACAAATTACAAAAATTCAAAATTTTCGGGTTTA
TTACAGGGACAGCAGAGATCCAGTTTGGTTAATTAAGTATCGATGTCGACGTTAACGCTAGTGATATCAA
CTTTGTATAGAAAAGTTGGCTCCGAATTCGCCCTTCAGGTCCGAGGTTCTAGACGAGTTTACTCCCTATC
AGTGATAGAGAACGATGTCGAGTTTACTCCCTATCAGTGATAGAGAACGTATGTCGAGTTTACTCCCTAT
CAGTGATAGAGAACGTATGTCGAGTTTACTCCCTATCAGTGATAGAGAACGTATGTCGAGTTTATCCCTA
TCAGTGATAGAGAACGTATGTCGAGTTTACTCCCTATCAGTGATAGAGAACGTATGTCGAGGTAGGCGTG
TACGGTGGGAGGCCTATATAAGCAGAGCTCGTTTAGTGAACCGTCAGATCGCAAAGGGCGAATTCGACCC
AAGTTTGTACAAAAAAGCAGGCTGACCTGCCACCATGCCAGCCCGCCTTGAGACCTGCATCTCCGACCTC
GACTGCGCCAGCAGCAGCGGCAGTGACCTATCCGGCTTCCTCACCGACGAGGAAGACTGTGCCAGACTCC
AACAGGCAGCCTCCGCTTCGGGGCCGCCCGCGCCGGCCCGCAGGGGCGCGCCCAATATCTCCCGGGCGTC
TGAGGTTCCAGGGGCACAGGACGACGAGCAGGAGAGGCGGCGGCGCCGCGGCCGGACGCGGGTCCGCTCC
GAGGCGCTGCTGCACTCGCTGCGCAGGAGCCGGCGCGTCAAGGCCAACGATCGCGAGCGCAACCGCATGC
ACAACTTGAACGCGGCCCTGGACGCACTGCGCAGCGTGCTGCCCTCGTTCCCCGACGACACCAAGCTCAC
CAAAATCGAGACGCTGCGCTTCGCTTACAACTACATCTGGGCTCTGGCCGAGACACTGCGCCTGGCGGAT
CAAGGGCTGCCCGGAGGCGGTGCCCGGGAGCGCCTCCTGCCGCCGCAGTGCGTCCCCTGCCTGCCCGGTC
CCCCAAGCCCCGCCAGCGACGCGGAGTCCTGGGGCTCAGGTGCCGCCGCCGCCTCCCCGCTCTCTGACCC
CAGTAGCCCAGCCGCCTCCGAAGACTTCACCTACCGCCCCGGCGACCCTGTTTTCTCCTTCCCAAGCCTG
CCCAAAGACTTGCTCCACACAACGCCCTGTTTCATTCCTTACCACTAGTACCCAGCTTTCTTGTACAAAG
TGGTTGATATCCAGCACAGTGGCGGCCGCTCGAGTCTAGAGGGCCCGCGGTTCGAAGGTAAGCCTATCCC
TAACCCTCTCCTCGGTCTCGATTCTACGCGTACCGGTTTTAAGTGATCTGGCCTCCGCGCCGGGTTTTGG
CGCCTCCCGCGGGCGCCCCCCTCCTCACGGCGAGCGCTGCCACGTCAGACGAAGGGCGCAGCGAGCGTCC
TGATCCTTCCGCCCGGACGCTCAGGACAGCGGCCCGCTGCTCATAAGACTCGGCCTTAGAACCCCAGTAT
CAGCAGAAGGACATTTTAGGACGGGACTTGGGTGACTCTAGGGCACTGGTTTTCTTTCCAGAGAGCGGAA
CAGGCGAGGAAAAGTAGTCCCTTCTCGGCGATTCTGCGGAGGGATCTCCGTGGGGCGGTGAACGCCGATG
ATTATATAAGGACGCGCCGGGTGTGGCACAGCTAGTTCCGTCGCAGCCGGGATTTGGGTCGCGGTTCTTG
TTTGTGGATCGCTGTGATCGTCACTTGGTGAGTAGCGGGCTGCTGGGCTGGCCGGGGCTTTCGTGGCCGC
CGGGCCGCTCGGTGGGACGGAAGCGTGTGGAGAGACCGCCAAGGGCTGTAGTCTGGGTCCGCGAGCAAGG
TTGCCCTGAACTGGGGGTTGGGGGGAGCGCAGCAAAATGGCGGCTGTTCCCGAGTCTTGAATGGAAGACG
CTTGTGAGGCGGGCTGTGAGGTCGTTGAAACAAGGTGGGGGGCATGGTGGGCGGCAAGAACCCAAGGTCT
TGAGGCCTTCGCTAATGCGGGAAAGCTCTTATTCGGGTGAGATGGGCTGGGGCACCATCTGGGGACCCTG
ACGTGAAGTTTGTCACTGACTGGAGAACTCGGTTTGTCGTCTGTTGCGGGGGCGGCAGTTATGGCGGTGC
CGTTGGGCAGTGCACCCGTACCTTTGGGAGCGCGCGCCCTCGTCGTGTCGTGACGTCACCCGTTCTGTTG
GCTTATAATGCAGGGTGGGGCCACCTGCCGGTAGGTGTGCGGTAGGCTTTTCTCCGTCGCAGGACGCAGG
GTTCGGGCCTAGGGTAGGCTCTCCTGAATCGACAGGCGCCGGACCTCTGGTGAGGGGAGGGATAAGTGAG
GCGTCAGTTTCTTTGGTCGGTTTTATGTACCTATCTTCTTAAGTAGCTGAAGCTCCGGTTTTGAACTATG
CGCTCGGGGTTGGCGAGTGTGTTTTGTGAAGTTTTTTAGGCACCTTTTGAAATGTAATCATTTGGGTCAA
TATGTAATTTTCAGTGTTAGACTAGTAAATTGTCCGCTAAATTCTGGCCGTTTTTGGCTTTTTTGTTAGA
CGAAGCTTGGGCTGCAGGTCGACTCTAGATGCCACCATGGCCAAGCCTTTGTCTCAAGAAGAATCCACCC
TCATTGAAAGAGCAACGGCTACAATCAACAGCATCCCCATCTCTGAAGACTACAGCGTCGCCAGCGCAGC
TCTCTCTAGCGACGGCCGCATCTTCACTGGTGTCAATGTATATCATTTTACTGGGGGACCTTGTGCAGAA
CTCGTGGTGCTGGGCACTGCTGCTGCTGCGGCAGCTGGCAACCTGACTTGTATCGTCGCGATCGGAAATG
AGAACAGGGGCATCTTGAGCCCCTGCGGACGGTGCCGACAGGTGCTTCTCGATCTGCATCCTGGGATCAA
AGCCATAGTGAAGGACAGTGATGGACAGCCGACGGCAGTTGGGATTCGTGAATTGCTGCCCTCTGGTTAT
GTGTGGGAGGGCTAAGGCTAAGCACAATTCGAGCTCGGTACCGCAATTCGATATCAAGCTTATCGATAAT
CAACCTCTGGATTACAAAATTTGTGAAAGATTGACTGGTATTCTTAACTATGTTGCTCCTTTTACGCTAT
GTGGATACGCTGCTTTAATGCCTTTGTATCATGCTATTGCTTCCCGTATGGCTTTCATTTTCTCCTCCTT
GTATAAATCCTGGTTGCTGTCTCTTTATGAGGAGTTGTGGCCCGTTGTCAGGCAACGTGGCGTGGTGTGC
ACTGTGTTTGCTGACGCAACCCCCACTGGTTGGGGCATTGCCACCACCTGTCAGCTCCTTTCCGGGACTT
TCGCTTTCCCCCTCCCTATTGCCACGGCGGAACTCATCGCCGCCTGCCTTGCCCGCTGCTGGACAGGGGC
TCGGCTGTTGGGCACTGACAATTCCGTGGTGTTGTCGGGGAAATCATCGTCCTTTCCTTGGCTGCTCGCC
TGTGTTGCCACCTGGATTCTGCGCGGGACGTCCTTCTGCTACGTCCCTTCGGCCCTCAATCCAGCGGACC
TTCCTTCCCGCGGCCTGCTGCCGGCTCTGCGGCCTCTTCCGCGTCTTCGCCTTCGCCCTCAGACGAGTCG
GATCTCCCTTTGGGCCGCCTCCCCGCATCGATACCGTCGACCTCGAGACCTAGAAAAACATGGAGCAATC
ACAAGTAGCAATACAGCAGCTACCAATGCTGATTGTGCCTGGCTAGAAGCACAAGAGGAGGAGGAGGTGG
GTTTTCCAGTCACACCTCAGGTACCTTTAAGACCAATGACTTACAAGGCAGCTGTAGATCTTAGCCACTT
TTTAAAAGAAAAGGGGGGACTGGAAGGGCTAATTCACTCCCAACGAAGACAAGATATCCTTGATCTGTGG
ATCTACCACACACAAGGCTACTTCCCTGATTGGCAGAACTACACACCAGGGCCAGGGATCAGATATCCAC
TGACCTTTGGATGGTGCTACAAGCTAGTACCAGTTGAGCAAGAGAAGGTAGAAGAAGCCAATGAAGGAGA
GAACACCCGCTTGTTACACCCTGTGAGCCTGCATGGGATGGATGACCCGGAGAGAGAAGTATTAGAGTGG
AGGTTTGACAGCCGCCTAGCATTTCATCACATGGCCCGAGAGCTGCATCCGGACTGTACTGGGTCTCTCT
GGTTAGACCAGATCTGAGCCTGGGAGCTCTCTGGCTAACTAGGGAACCCACTGCTTAAGCCTCAATAAAG
CTTGCCTTGAGTGCTTCAAGTAGTGTGTGCCCGTCTGTTGTGTGACTCTGGTAACTAGAGATCCCTCAGA
CCCTTTTAGTCAGTGTGGAAAATCTCTAGCAGGGCCCGTTTAAACCCGCTGATCAGCCTCGACTGTGCCT
TCTAGTTGCCAGCCATCTGTTGTTTGCCCCTCCCCCGTGCCTTCCTTGACCCTGGAAGGTGCCACTCCCA
CTGTCCTTTCCTAATAAAATGAGGAAATTGCATCGCATTGTCTGAGTAGGTGTCATTCTATTCTGGGGGG
TGGGGTGGGGCAGGACAGCAAGGGGGAGGATTGGGAAGACAATAGCAGGCATGCTGGGGATGCGGTGGGC
TCTATGGCTTCTGAGGCGGAAAGAACCAGCTGGGGCTCTAGGGGGTATCCCC
[124 nt withheld, positions 10133-10256]
C
[91 nt withheld, positions 10258-10348]
A
[49 nt withheld, positions 10350-10398]
CCTTTGACGTTGGAGTCCACGTTCTTT
[37 nt withheld, positions 10426-10462]
ACCCTATCTCGGTCTATTCTTTTGATTTATAAGGGATTTTGCCGATTTCGGCCTATTGGTTAAAAAATGA
GCTGATTTAACAAAAATTTAACGCGAATTAATTCTGTGGAATGTGTGTCAGTTAGGGTGTGGAAAGTCCC
CAGGCTCCCCAGCAGGCAGAAGTATGCAAAGCATGCATCTCAATTAGTCAGCAACCAGGTGTGGAAAGTC
CCCAGGCTCCCCAGCAGGCAGAAGTATGCAAAGCATGCATCTCAATTAGTCAGCAACCATAGTCCCGCCC
CTAACTCCGCCCATCCCGCCCCTAACTCCGCCCAGTTCCGCCCATTCTCCGCCCCATGGCTGACTAATTT
TTTTTATTTATGCAGAGGCCGAGGCCGCCTCTGCCTCTGAGCTATTCCAGAAGTAGTGAGGAGGCTTTT
Features (pLannotate 1.2.2; 37 found; start..end, strand, type, name):
     71..118     +  promoter       EM7 promoter: synthetic bacterial promoter&nbsp
    137..511     +  CDS            BleoR: antibiotic-binding protein; Sh ble from Streptoalloteichus hindustanus; confers resistance to bleomycin, phleomycin, and Zeocin™
    521..646     +  CDS            ble (fragment): BLE_KLEPN - Experimental evidence at protein level: Swiss-Prot protein existence level 1. Binding protein with a strong affinity to the bleomycin family of antibiotics. Binds to CL990; an antimitotic-antibiotic compound. From Klebsiella pneumoniae.
    641..762     +  polyA_signal   SV40 poly(A) signal: SV40 polyadenylation signal
    833..855     -  protein_bind   lac operator (fragment): The lac repressor binds to the lac operator to inhibit transcription in E. coli. This inhibition can be relieved by adding lactose or isopropyl-β-D-thiogalactopyranoside (IPTG). lac repressor encoded by lacI
    859..889     -  promoter       lac promoter: promoter for the E. coli lac operon
    904..925     -  protein_bind   CAP binding site: CAP binding activates transcription in the presence of cAMP. E. coli catabolite activator protein
    938..1030    -  CDS            lacI (fragment): lac repressor; lacI; The lac repressor binds to the lac operator to inhibit transcription in E. coli. This inhibition can be relieved by adding lactose or isopropyl-β-D-thiogalactopyranoside (IPTG).
   1213..1801    -  rep_origin     ori: high-copy-number ColE1/pMB1/pBR322/pUC origin of replication
   1972..2832    -  CDS            AmpR: β-lactamase; bla; confers resistance to ampicillin, carbenicillin, and related antibiotics
   2833..2937    -  promoter       AmpR promoter: bla
   2996..3048    -  misc_feature   bom (fragment): basis of mobility region from pBR322
   3203..3582    +  enhancer       CMV enhancer: human cytomegalovirus immediate early enhancer
   3583..3782    +  promoter       CMV promoter: human cytomegalovirus (CMV) immediate early promoter
   3800..3980    +  LTR            5' LTR (truncated): truncated 5' long terminal repeat (LTR) from HIV-1
   4027..4152    +  misc_feature   HIV-1 Ψ: packaging signal of human immunodeficiency virus type 1
   4136..4499    +  CDS            HIV-1 gag (fragment): gag protein from human immunodeficiency virus 1; gag
   4645..4878    +  misc_feature   RRE: The Rev response element (RRE) of HIV-1 allows for Rev-dependent mRNA export from the nucleus to the cytoplasm.
   5255..5355    +  CDS            Rev (fragment): human immunodeficiency virus 1 (HIV-1) Rev protein; rev; enhances nuclear export of unspliced and incompletely spliced viral mRNAs
   5405..5522    +  misc_feature   cPPT/CTS: central polypurine tract and central termination sequence of HIV-1
   5598..5618    +  protein_bind   attB4: mutant version of attB; core recombination site for the Gateway® BP reaction BP Clonase™
   5654..5932    +  promoter       tight TRE promoter (fragment): Tet-responsive promoter PTight, consisting of seven tet operator sequences followed by the minimal CMV promoter
   5950..5970    +  protein_bind   attB1: mutant version of attB; core recombination site for the Gateway® BP reaction BP Clonase™
   5985..6695    +  CDS            NEUROG1: NGN1_HUMAN - Also known as BHLHA6, NEUROD3, NGN, NGN1. Experimental evidence at protein level: Swiss-Prot protein existence level 1. Acts as a transcriptional regulator. Involved in the initiation of neuronal differentiation. Activates transcription by binding to the E box (5'-CANNTG-3'). Associates with chromatin to enhancer regulatory elements in genes encoding key transcriptional regulators of neurogenesis (By similarity). From Homo sapiens (Human).
   6700..6724    -  protein_bind   attB2: mutant version of attB; recombination site for the Gateway® BP reaction BP Clonase™
   6777..6818    +  CDS            V5 tag: epitope tag from simian virus 5
   6840..8051    +  promoter       UbC promoter: human ubiquitin C promoter
   8062..8079    -  misc_feature   MCS (fragment): pUC18/19 multiple cloning site
   8087..8485    +  CDS            BSD: blasticidin S deaminase; Aspergillus terreus BSD; confers resistance to blasticidin
   8515..8538    +  misc_feature   MCS (fragment): pBluescript multiple cloning site
   8538..9126    +  misc_feature   WPRE: woodchuck hepatitis virus posttranscriptional regulatory element
   9063..9644    +  CDS            nef (fragment): NEF_HV1H2 - Experimental evidence at protein level: Swiss-Prot protein existence level 1. Extracellular Nef protein targets CD4(+) T-lymphocytes for apoptosis by interacting with CXCR4 surface receptors. From Human immunodeficiency virus type 1 group M subtype B (isolate HXB2) (HIV-1).
   9651..9831    +  LTR            5' LTR (truncated): truncated 5' long terminal repeat (LTR) from HIV-1
   9863..10087   +  polyA_signal   bGH poly(A) signal: bovine growth hormone polyadenylation signal
  10091..10112   +  promoter       SV40 promoter (fragment): SV40 enhancer and early promoter
  10133..10561   +  rep_origin     f1 ori (sequence partly withheld): f1 bacteriophage origin of replication; arrow indicates direction of (+) strand synthesis
  10575..23      +  promoter       SV40 promoter (across the origin): SV40 enhancer and early promoter
