[The description below was written by a language model from this plasmid's Addgene catalogue record and pLannotate feature annotations shown in this document.]
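Description:
pLV_TRET_hNgn1_UBC_Bla is a third-generation lentiviral transfer vector built on the pFUGW backbone for doxycycline-inducible expression of human Neurogenin 1 (NEUROG1) in mammalian cells. It is propagated in E. coli through a high-copy ColE1/pUC-type origin with ampicillin selection (AmpR). The backbone also carries an f1 origin and an SV40/EM7-driven bleomycin/Zeocin resistance cassette outside the viral region. The viral genome is transcribed from a CMV enhancer/promoter fused to a truncated HIV-1 5' LTR, an arrangement that typically makes packaging Tat-independent. This is followed by the Ψ packaging signal with a partial gag fragment, the Rev response element for nuclear export of the full-length RNA, and the cPPT/CTS. A WPRE lies downstream of the cargo to boost transcript stability and expression, and a second truncated LTR and a bGH polyadenylation signal close the unit.

The payload comprises two cassettes. A tight Tet-responsive promoter (tet operator repeats upstream of a minimal CMV promoter) drives the NEUROG1 coding sequence. The attB4, attB1 and attB2 sites flanking the promoter and gene indicate assembly by multisite Gateway recombination. A V5 tag is annotated downstream of attB2, but the record does not say whether it is fused in frame to the protein. Downstream, the human ubiquitin C promoter constitutively expresses blasticidin S deaminase, allowing selection of transduced cells with blasticidin. No Tet transactivator is annotated, so induction would require one to be supplied separately. NEUROG1 is a bHLH factor that initiates neuronal differentiation, and the associated publication concerns rapid neurogenesis by transcriptional activation in human stem cells.
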