Addgene plasmid #61473: pLV_TRET_hNgn1_UBC_Bla
Purpose: 3rd generation lentiviral vector; TetON promoter driving human Ngn1; constitutive expression of Blasticidine selection marker
Depositing lab: Ron Weiss. Depositing organization: Massachusetts Institute of Technology. Publication: Rapid neurogenesis through transcriptional activation in human stem cells. Busskamp V, Lewis NE, Guye P, Ng AH, Shipman SL, Byrne SM, Sanjana NE, Murn J, Li Y, Li S, Stadler M, Weiss R, Church GM. Mol Syst Biol. 2014 Nov 17;10(11):760. doi: 10.15252/msb.20145508. PubMed 25403753.
Backbone
  Vector backbone: pFUGW
  Backbone manufacturer: Lab of David Baltimore
  Vector type: Lentiviral
  Selectable markers: Blasticidin
Growth in bacteria
  Bacterial resistance: Ampicillin, 100 μg/mL
  Growth temperature: 37°C
  Growth strain: Stbl3
  Copy number: Unknown
Gene/Insert 1
  Gene/Insert name: Ngn1 (alt name: Neurogenin1)
  Species: H. sapiens (human)
  Entrez Gene: NEUROG1 (a.k.a. AKA, Math4C, NEUROD3, bHLHa6, ngn1)
Gene/Insert 2
  Gene/Insert name: Bla (alt name: Blasticidin)
Terms and licenses: Academic/Nonprofit Terms; Industry Terms: Not Available to Industry
How to cite: pLV_TRET_hNgn1_UBC_Bla was a gift from Ron Weiss (Addgene plasmid # 61473 ; http://n2t.net/addgene:61473 ; RRID:Addgene_61473)
