>Addgene plasmid #61473 | pLV_TRET_hNgn1_UBC_Bla | addgene partial sequence | sequence record 103642 | FUGW-Fwd 5'-ATTACAGGGACAGCAGAGATCC-3'
TGATATCAACTTTGTATAGAAAAGTTGGCTCCGAATTCGCCCTTCAGGTCCGAGGTTCTAGACGAGTTTA
CTCCCTATCAGTGATAGAGAACGATGTCGAGTTTACTCCCTATCAGTGATAGAGAACGTATGTCGAGTTT
ACTCCCTATCAGTGATAGAGAACGTATGTCGAGTTTACTCCCTATCAGTGATAGAGAACGTATGTCGAGT
TTATCCCTATCAGTGATAGAGAACGTATGTCGAGTTTACTCCCTATCAGTGATAGAGAACGTATGTCGAG
GTAGGCGTGTACGGTGGGAGGCCTATATAAGCAGAGCTCGTTTAGTGAACCGTCAGATCGCAAAGGGCGA
ATTCGACCCAAGTTTGTACAAAAAAGCAGGCTGACCTGCCACCATGCCAGCCCGCCTTGAGACCTGCATC
TCCGACCTCGACTGCGCCAGCAGCAGCGGCAGTGACCTATCCGGCTTCCTCACCGACGAGGAAGACTGTG
CCAGACTCCAACAGGCAGCCTCCGCTTCGGGGCCGCCCGCGCCGGCCCGCAGGGGCGCGCCCAATATCTC
CCGGGCGTCTGAGGTTCCAGGGGCACAGGACGACGAGCAGGAGAGGCGGCGGCGCCGCGGCCGGACGCGG
GTCCGCTCCGAGGCGCTGCTGCACTCGCTGCGCAGGAGCCGGCGCGTCAAGGCCAACGATCGCGAGCGCA
ACCGCATGCACAACTTGAACGCGGCCCTGGACGCACTGCGCAGCGTGCTGCCCTCGTTCCCCGACGACAC
CAAGCTCACCAAAATCGAGACGCTGCGCTTCGCTTACAACTACATCTGGGCTCTGGCCGAGACACTGCGC
CTGGCGGATCAAGGGCTGCCCGGAGGCGGTGCCCGGGAGCGCCTCCTGCCGCCGCAGTGCGTCC
