>Addgene plasmid #61473 | pLV_TRET_hNgn1_UBC_Bla | addgene partial sequence | sequence record 103649 | WPRE-R 5'-CATAGCGTAAAAGGAGCAACA-3'
ATTTTGTAATCCAGAGGTTGATTATCGATAAGCTTGATATCGAATTGCGGTACCGAGCTCGAATTGTGCT
TAGCCTTAGCCCTCCCACACATAACCAGAGGGCAGCAATTCACGAATCCCAACTGCCGTCGGCTGTCCAT
CACTGTCCTTCACTATGGCTTTGATCCCAGGATGCAGATCGAGAAGCACCTGTCGGCACCGTCCGCAGGG
GCTCAAGATGCCCCTGTTCTCATTTCCGATCGCGACGATACAAGTCAGGTTGCCAGCTGCCGCAGCAGCA
GCAGTGCCCAGCACCACGAGTTCTGCACAAGGTCCCCCAGTAAAATGATATACATTGACACCAGTGAAGA
TGCGGCCGTCGCTAGAGAGAGCTGCGCTGGCGACGCTGTAGTCTTCAGAGATGGGGATGCTGTTGATTGT
AGCCGTTGCTCTTTCAATGAGGGTGGATTCTTCTTGAGACAAAGGCTTGGCCATGGTGGCATCTAGAGTC
GACCTGCAGCCCAAGCTTCGTCTAACAAAAAAGCCAAAAACGGCCAGAATTTAGCGGACAATTTACTAGT
CTAACACTGAAAATTACATATTGACCCAAATGATTACATTTCAAAAGGTGCCTAAAAAACTTCACAAAAC
ACACTCGCCAACCCCGAGCGCATAGTTCAAAACCGGAGCTTCAGCTACTTAAGAAGATAGGTACATAAAA
CCGACCAAAGAAACTGACGCCTCACTTATCCCTCCCCTCACCAGAGGTCCGGCGCCTGTCGATTCAGGAG
AGCCTACCCTAGGCC
